LOCUS       Exported 831 bp ds-DNA linear SYN 09-JUL-2021
DEFINITION  Expresses HA tagged aa1-149 of AKT1 .
ACCESSION   .
VERSION     .
KEYWORDS    pCDNA3-HA-Akt1-aa1-149
SOURCE      synthetic DNA construct
  ORGANISM  synthetic DNA construct
REFERENCE   1 (bases 1 to 831)
  AUTHORS   Zeng M, van der Donk WA, Chen J
  TITLE     Lanthionine synthetase C-like protein 2 (LanCL2) is a novel
            regulator of Akt.
  JOURNAL   Mol Biol Cell. 2014 Dec 1;25(24):3954-61. doi:
            10.1091/mbc.E14-01-0004. Epub 2014 Oct 1.
  PUBMED    25273559
REFERENCE   2 (bases 1 to 831)
  AUTHORS   .
  TITLE     Direct Submission
  JOURNAL   Exported Jul 9, 2021 from SnapGene Server 1.1.58
            http://www.snapgene.com
FEATURES             Location/Qualifiers
     source          1..831
                     /organism="synthetic DNA construct"
                     /mol_type="other DNA"
     primer_bind     46..65
                     /label=T7
                     /note="T7 promoter, forward primer"
     promoter        46..64
                     /label=T7 promoter
                     /note="promoter for bacteriophage T7 RNA polymerase"
     CDS             132..158
                     /codon_start=1
                     /product="HA (human influenza hemagglutinin) epitope tag"
                     /label=HA
                     /translation="YPYDVPDYA"
     promoter        complement(642..660)
                     /label=SP6 promoter
                     /note="promoter for bacteriophage SP6 RNA polymerase"
     primer_bind     complement(643..660)
                     /label=SP6
                     /note="SP6 promoter, forward primer"
     primer_bind     complement(680..697)
                     /label=BGH-rev
                     /note="Bovine growth hormone terminator, reverse primer.
                     Also called BGH reverse"
     polyA_signal    686..797
                     /label=bGH poly(A) signal
                     /note="bovine growth hormone polyadenylation signal"
ORIGIN
        1 ctctctggct actagagaac ccactgctta ctggcttatc gaaattaata cgactcacta
       61 tagggagacc caagcttggt accgagctcg gatccactag taacggccgc cagtgtgctg
      121 gaattgaaat gtacccatac gacgtcccag actacgctgg gaattcaagc gacgtggcta
      181 ttgtgaagga gggttggctg cacaaacgag gggagtacat caagacctgg cggccacgct
      241 acttcctcct caagaatgat ggcaccttca ttggctacaa ggagcggccg caggatgtgg
      301 accaacgtga ggctcccctc aacaacttct ctgtggcgca gtgccagctg atgaagacgg
      361 agcggccccg gcccaacacc ttcatcatcc gctgcctgca gtggaccact gtcatcgaac
      421 gcaccttcca tgtggagact cctgaggagc gggaggagtg gacaaccgcc atccagactg
      481 tggctgacgg cctcaagaag caggaggagg aggagatgga cttccggtcg ggctcaccca
      541 gtgacaactc aggggctgaa gagatggagg tgtccctggc caagcccaag caccgcgtga
      601 ccatgaacga gtagctcgag catgcatcta gagggcccta ttctatagtg tcacctaaat
      661 gctagagctc gctgatcagc ctcgactgtg ccttctagtt gccagccatc tgttgtttgc
      721 ccctcccccg tgccttcctt gaccctggaa ggtgccactc ccactgtcct ttcctaataa
      781 aatgaggaaa ttgcatcgca ttgtctgagt aggtgtcatt ctattctggg g
//
