>Addgene plasmid #73410 | pCDNA3-HA-Akt1-aa1-149 | addgene partial sequence | sequence record 142544 | BGH-rev 5'-TAGAAGGCACAGTCGAGG-3'
TATAGAATAGGGCCCTCTAGATGCATGCTCGAGCTACTCGTTCATGGTCACGCGGTGCTTGGGCTTGGCC
AGGGACACCTCCATCTCTTCAGCCCCTGAGTTGTCACTGGGTGAGCCCGACCGGAAGTCCATCTCCTCCT
CCTCCTGCTTCTTGAGGCCGTCAGCCACAGTCTGGATGGCGGTTGTCCACTCCTCCCGCTCCTCAGGAGT
CTCCACATGGAAGGTGCGTTCGATGACAGTGGTCCACTGCAGGCAGCGGATGATGAAGGTGTTGGGCCGG
GGCCGCTCCGTCTTCATCAGCTGGCACTGCGCCACAGAGAAGTTGTTGAGGGGAGCCTCACGTTGGTCCA
CATCCTGCGGCCGCTCCTTGTAGCCAATGAAGGTGCCATCATTCTTGAGGAGGAAGTAGCGTGGCCGCCA
GGTCTTGATGTACTCCCCTCGTTTGTGCAGCCAACCCTCCTTCACAATAGCCACGTCGCTTGAATTCCCA
GCGTAGTCTGGGACGTCGTATGGGTACATTTCAATTCCAGCACACTGGCGGCCGTTACTAGTGGATCCGA
GCTCGGTACCAAGCTTGGGTCTCCCTATAGTGAGTCGTATTAATTTCGATAAGCCAGTAAGCAGTGGGTT
CTCTAGTTAGCCAGAGAGCTCTGCTTATATAGACCTCCCACCGTACACGCCTACCGCCCATTTGCGTCAA
TGGGGCGGAGTTGTTACGACATTTTGGAAAGTCCCGTTGATTTTGGTGCCAAAACAAACTCCCATTGACG
TCAATGGGGTGGAGACTTGGAAAATCCCCGTGAGTCAAACCGCTATCCACGCCCATTGATGTACTGCCAA
AACCGCATCACCATG
