[The description below was written by a language model from this plasmid's Addgene catalogue record and the feature table of its GenBank file.]
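Description:
pCDNA3-HA-Akt1-aa1-149 is a mammalian expression plasmid built on the Invitrogen pCDNA3 backbone and propagated in E. coli under ampicillin selection. It carries a truncated human AKT1 coding sequence limited to amino acids 1–149, placed under the CMV promoter for strong constitutive expression in transfected mammalian cells. An HA (influenza hemagglutinin) epitope tag is fused to the N terminus of the fragment, so the protein can be detected or immunoprecipitated with anti-HA antibodies. From general knowledge of AKT1, this N-terminal portion contains the pleckstrin homology domain and lacks most of the kinase domain and the C-terminal regulatory region, although the record itself does not annotate domains.

The available sequence record is only a partial read of 831 bp spanning the insert region rather than the whole plasmid, so the CMV promoter, bacterial origin and ampicillin resistance gene are known from the catalogue fields and not from annotated features. Within this segment, a T7 promoter lies upstream of the HA tag. The space between the tag and a reverse-oriented SP6 promoter is consistent with the AKT1 fragment, though that fragment is not annotated. The SP6 promoter is followed by the bovine growth hormone polyadenylation signal, which terminates and stabilises the transcript. The flanking T7 and SP6 promoters also serve as sequencing primer sites and could support in vitro transcription.

The associated publication concerns LanCL2 as a regulator of Akt, which suggests that this truncation was used as a domain-mapping tool for studying Akt1 interactions or regulation. The record states the purpose only as expression of the HA-tagged fragment.
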