Addgene plasmid #73410: pCDNA3-HA-Akt1-aa1-149
Purpose: Expresses HA tagged aa1-149 of AKT1
Depositing lab: Jie Chen. Depositing organization: University of Illinois at Urbana-Champaign. Publication: Lanthionine synthetase C-like protein 2 (LanCL2) is a novel regulator of Akt. Zeng M, van der Donk WA, Chen J. Mol Biol Cell. 2014 Dec 1;25(24):3954-61. doi: 10.1091/mbc.E14-01-0004. Epub 2014 Oct 1. PubMed 25273559.
Backbone
  Vector backbone: pCDNA3
  Backbone manufacturer: Invitrogen
  Vector type: Mammalian Expression
Growth in bacteria
  Bacterial resistance: Ampicillin, 100 μg/mL
  Growth temperature: 37°C
  Growth strain: DH5alpha
  Copy number: Unknown
Gene/Insert
  Gene/Insert name: AKT1
  Species: H. sapiens (human)
  Mutation: Expresses aa 1-149 only of AKT1
  Entrez Gene: AKT1 (a.k.a. AKT, PKB, PKB-ALPHA, PRKBA, RAC, RAC-ALPHA)
  Promoter: CMV
  Tag / fusion protein: HA tag (N terminal on insert)
  Cloning method: Unknown
  Sequencing primers: 5′ CMV-F; 3′ BGH-rev
Terms and licenses: Academic/Nonprofit Terms; Industry Terms: Not Available to Industry
How to cite: pCDNA3-HA-Akt1-aa1-149 was a gift from Jie Chen (Addgene plasmid # 73410 ; http://n2t.net/addgene:73410 ; RRID:Addgene_73410)
